Addgene plasmid #71637: pJK662
Purpose: Produces Treponema denticola 5-aminoimidazole ribonucleotide carboxylase, Phe79>Trp/Cys87>Ser mutant (TdPurE2-F79W,C87S)
Depositing lab: T. J. Kappock. Depositing organization: Purdue University.
Backbone
  Vector backbone: pET23a
  Backbone size w/o insert (bp): 3666
  Total vector size (bp): 4137
  Vector type: Bacterial Expression
Growth in bacteria
  Bacterial resistance: Ampicillin, 100 μg/mL
  Growth temperature: 37°C
  Growth strain: DH5alpha
  Copy number: High Copy
Gene/Insert
  Gene/Insert name: phosphoribosylaminoimidazole carboxylase (alt names: purE; TDE0687; aminoimidazole ribonucleotide carboxylase)
  Species: Treponema denticola
  Mutation: changes phenylalanine-79 to tryptophan, cysteine-87 to serine
  GenBank ID: NP_971299.1
  Promoter: T7
  Cloning method: Restriction Enzyme; 5′ cloning site NdeI (not destroyed); 3′ cloning site EcoRI (not destroyed)
  Sequencing primers: 5′ T7 promoter; 3′ T7 terminator
Terms and licenses: Academic/Nonprofit Terms; Industry Terms: Not Available to Industry
Depositor comments: This protein is based on the one referenced in NCBI WP_002681904.1, which is incorrectly annotated as a N5-carboxyaminoimidazole ribonucleotide mutase. Functional expression studies show that the active form does not possess this activity and it instead has the characteristic reactivity of a class II PurE or 5-aminoimidazole ribonucleotide (AIR) carboxylase
How to cite: pJK662 was a gift from T. J. Kappock (Addgene plasmid # 71637 ; http://n2t.net/addgene:71637 ; RRID:Addgene_71637)
