[The description below was written by a language model from this plasmid's Addgene catalogue record and pLannotate feature annotations shown in this document.]
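Description:
pJK662 is a bacterial expression plasmid built on the pET23a backbone (4,137 bp in total) for producing a double-mutant form of the Treponema denticola PurE enzyme in E. coli. It replicates from a ColE1/pMB1-type origin and is catalogued as high copy, although the annotation also detects a rop coding sequence and the pBR322 bom region. It is selected with ampicillin through the bla β-lactamase gene under its own promoter. An f1 phage origin is also present, which in principle allows single-stranded DNA production.

The insert, cloned between NdeI and EcoRI sites that both remain intact, is the purE gene (TDE0687) carrying Phe79-to-Trp and Cys87-to-Ser substitutions. It sits downstream of a T7 promoter and the efficient T7 gene 10 ribosome binding site and is followed by a T7 terminator, so expression requires a host that supplies T7 RNA polymerase. The annotated purE reading frame ends well before a histidine-tag fragment contributed by the vector. This suggests the protein may be made without the tag, but the record does not say so explicitly. A short downstream match to a T7 gene 10-derived solubility tag is most likely just backbone sequence next to the terminator.

The depositor notes that the underlying protein is misannotated in the database as an N5-carboxyaminoimidazole ribonucleotide mutase. Functional studies instead show it to be a class II PurE, an AIR carboxylase that interconverts 5-aminoimidazole ribonucleotide plus CO2 and CAIR. The record does not give the rationale for the two substitutions. The plasmid's stated use is production of this variant protein, presumably for biochemical characterisation.
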