Features (pLannotate 1.2.2; 13 found; start..end, strand, type, name):
     12..467     +  rep_origin     f1 ori (sequence partly withheld): f1 bacteriophage origin of replication; arrow indicates direction of (+) strand synthesis
    494..598     +  promoter       AmpR promoter: bla
    599..1459    +  CDS            AmpR: β-lactamase; bla; confers resistance to ampicillin, carbenicillin, and related antibiotics
   1630..2218    +  rep_origin     ori: high-copy-number ColE1/pMB1/pBR322/pUC origin of replication
   2404..2546    -  misc_feature   bom: basis of mobility region from pBR322
   2648..2839    -  CDS            rop: Rop protein, which maintains plasmids at low copy number; rop
   2856..3236    +  CDS            YPB1_ECOLX: Protein predicted: Swiss-Prot protein existence level 4. From Escherichia coli.
   3348..3366    +  promoter       T7 promoter: promoter for bacteriophage T7 RNA polymerase
   3398..3420    +  RBS            RBS: efficient ribosome binding site from bacteriophage T7 gene 10 (Olins and Rangwala, 1989)
   3428..3904    +  CDS            purE: PURE_TREDE - Experimental evidence at protein level: Swiss-Prot protein existence level 1. Catalyzes the reversible conversion of 5-aminoimidazole ribonucleotide (AIR) and CO(2) to 4-carboxy-5-aminoimidazole ribonucleotide (CAIR). Does not accept N5-carboxyaminoimidazole ribonucleotide (N5-CAIR) as a substrate. From Treponema denticola (strain ATCC 35405 / DSM 14222 / CIP 103919 / JCM 8153 / KCTC 15104).
   3981..3998    +  CDS            9xHis (fragment): 9xHis affinity tag
   4008..4057    +  CDS            SET1 (fragment): solubility-enhancement tag derived from T7 phage gene 10B
   4065..4112    +  terminator     T7 terminator: transcription terminator for bacteriophage T7 RNA polymerase
>Addgene plasmid #71637 | pJK662 | depositor full sequence | sequence record 131657 | pJK662 sequence 4137 bps
TGGCGAATGGG
[124 nt withheld, positions 12-135]
C
[91 nt withheld, positions 137-227]
A
[49 nt withheld, positions 229-277]
CCTTTGACGTTGGAGTCCACGTTCTTT
[37 nt withheld, positions 305-341]
ACCCTATCTCGGTCTATTCTTTTGATTTATAAGGGATTTTGCCGATTTCGGCCTATTGGTTAAAAAATGA
GCTGATTTAACAAAAATTTAACGCGAATTTTAACAAAATATTAACGTTTACAATTTCAGGTGGCACTTTT
CGGGGAAATGTGCGCGGAACCCCTATTTGTTTATTTTTCTAAATACATTCAAATATGTATCCGCTCATGA
GACAATAACCCTGATAAATGCTTCAATAATATTGAAAAAGGAAGAGTATGAGTATTCAACATTTCCGTGT
CGCCCTTATTCCCTTTTTTGCGGCATTTTGCCTTCCTGTTTTTGCTCACCCAGAAACGCTGGTGAAAGTA
AAAGATGCTGAAGATCAGTTGGGTGCACGAGTGGGTTACATCGAACTGGATCTCAACAGCGGTAAGATCC
TTGAGAGTTTTCGCCCCGAAGAACGTTTTCCAATGATGAGCACTTTTAAAGTTCTGCTATGTGGCGCGGT
ATTATCCCGTATTGACGCCGGGCAAGAGCAACTCGGTCGCCGCATACACTATTCTCAGAATGACTTGGTT
GAGTACTCACCAGTCACAGAAAAGCATCTTACGGATGGCATGACAGTAAGAGAATTATGCAGTGCTGCCA
TAACCATGAGTGATAACACTGCGGCCAACTTACTTCTGACAACGATCGGAGGACCGAAGGAGCTAACCGC
TTTTTTGCACAACATGGGGGATCATGTAACTCGCCTTGATCGTTGGGAACCGGAGCTGAATGAAGCCATA
CCAAACGACGAGCGTGACACCACGATGCCTGCAGCAATGGCAACAACGTTGCGCAAACTATTAACTGGCG
AACTACTTACTCTAGCTTCCCGGCAACAATTAATAGACTGGATGGAGGCGGATAAAGTTGCAGGACCACT
TCTGCGCTCGGCCCTTCCGGCTGGCTGGTTTATTGCTGATAAATCTGGAGCCGGTGAGCGTGGGTCTCGC
GGTATCATTGCAGCACTGGGGCCAGATGGTAAGCCCTCCCGTATCGTAGTTATCTACACGACGGGGAGTC
AGGCAACTATGGATGAACGAAATAGACAGATCGCTGAGATAGGTGCCTCACTGATTAAGCATTGGTAACT
GTCAGACCAAGTTTACTCATATATACTTTAGATTGATTTAAAACTTCATTTTTAATTTAAAAGGATCTAG
GTGAAGATCCTTTTTGATAATCTCATGACCAAAATCCCTTAACGTGAGTTTTCGTTCCACTGAGCGTCAG
ACCCCGTAGAAAAGATCAAAGGATCTTCTTGAGATCCTTTTTTTCTGCGCGTAATCTGCTGCTTGCAAAC
AAAAAAACCACCGCTACCAGCGGTGGTTTGTTTGCCGGATCAAGAGCTACCAACTCTTTTTCCGAAGGTA
ACTGGCTTCAGCAGAGCGCAGATACCAAATACTGTCCTTCTAGTGTAGCCGTAGTTAGGCCACCACTTCA
AGAACTCTGTAGCACCGCCTACATACCTCGCTCTGCTAATCCTGTTACCAGTGGCTGCTGCCAGTGGCGA
TAAGTCGTGTCTTACCGGGTTGGACTCAAGACGATAGTTACCGGATAAGGCGCAGCGGTCGGGCTGAACG
GGGGGTTCGTGCACACAGCCCAGCTTGGAGCGAACGACCTACACCGAACTGAGATACCTACAGCGTGAGC
TATGAGAAAGCGCCACGCTTCCCGAAGGGAGAAAGGCGGACAGGTATCCGGTAAGCGGCAGGGTCGGAAC
AGGAGAGCGCACGAGGGAGCTTCCAGGGGGAAACGCCTGGTATCTTTATAGTCCTGTCGGGTTTCGCCAC
CTCTGACTTGAGCGTCGATTTTTGTGATGCTCGTCAGGGGGGCGGAGCCTATGGAAAAACGCCAGCAACG
CGGCCTTTTTACGGTTCCTGGCCTTTTGCTGGCCTTTTGCTCACATGTTCTTTCCTGCGTTATCCCCTGA
TTCTGTGGATAACCGTATTACCGCCTTTGAGTGAGCTGATACCGCTCGCCGCAGCCGAACGACCGAGCGC
AGCGAGTCAGTGAGCGAGGAAGCGGAAGAGCGCCTGATGCGGTATTTTCTCCTTACGCATCTGTGCGGTA
TTTCACACCGCATATATGGTGCACTCTCAGTACAATCTGCTCTGATGCCGCATAGTTAAGCCAGTATACA
CTCCGCTATCGCTACGTGACTGGGTCATGGCTGCGCCCCGACACCCGCCAACACCCGCTGACGCGCCCTG
ACGGGCTTGTCTGCTCCCGGCATCCGCTTACAGACAAGCTGTGACCGTCTCCGGGAGCTGCATGTGTCAG
AGGTTTTCACCGTCATCACCGAAACGCGCGAGGCAGCTGCGGTAAAGCTCATCAGCGTGGTCGTGAAGCG
ATTCACAGATGTCTGCCTGTTCATCCGCGTCCAGCTCGTTGAGTTTCTCCAGAAGCGTTAATGTCTGGCT
TCTGATAAAGCGGGCCATGTTAAGGGCGGTTTTTTCCTGTTTGGTCACTGATGCCTCCGTGTAAGGGGGA
TTTCTGTTCATGGGGGTAATGATACCGATGAAACGAGAGAGGATGCTCACGATACGGGTTACTGATGATG
AACATGCCCGGTTACTGGAACGTTGTGAGGGTAAACAACTGGCGGTATGGATGCGGCGGGACCAGAGAAA
AATCACTCAGGGTCAATGCCAGCGCTTCGTTAATACAGATGTAGGTGTTCCACAGGGTAGCCAGCAGCAT
CCTGCGATGCAGATCCGGAACATAATGGTGCAGGGCGCTGACTTCCGCGTTTCCAGACTTTACGAAACAC
GGAAACCGAAGACCATTCATGTTGTTGCTCAGGTCGCAGACGTTTTGCAGCAGCAGTCGCTTCACGTTCG
CTCGCGTATCGGTGATTCATTCTGCTAACCAGTAAGGCAACCCCGCCAGCCTAGCCGGGTCCTCAACGAC
AGGAGCACGATCATGCGCACCCGTGGCCAGGACCCAACGCTGCCCGAGATCTCGATCCCGCGAAATTAAT
ACGACTCACTATAGGGAGACCACAACGGTTTCCCTCTAGAAATAATTTTGTTTAACTTTAAGAAGGAGAT
ATACATATGCGTCCGCTGGTGATTATCCTTATGGGCAGCAGTTCAGATATGGGTCACGCCGAGAAAATTG
CGTCTGAATTGAAAACTTTTGGTATTGAGTATGCCATTCGCATCGGCTCCGCGCATAAAACAGCGGAGCA
TGTAGTGTCTATGCTGAAAGAATATGAAGCTTTGGACCGTCCTAAACTGTACATCACGATCGCTGGGCGT
AGTAACGCTTTATCAGGCTTTGTTGATGGCTGGGTCAAAGGTGCAACCATCGCGAGCCCACCGCCAAGCG
ATAGCTTCGCCGGCGCCGACATTTATTCTTCGTTACGGATGCCGAGCGGGATTAGTCCGGCACTGGTTCT
TGAACCGAAAAATGCGGCACTCCTGGCGGCTCGTATTTTTTCACTGTACGATAAAGAAATCGCAGATTCG
GTCAAATCCTATATGGAATCCAATGCGCAGAAAATTATCGAAGACGATTCGAAACTGAAACGCTGAATTC
AGCGTTTCAGTTTCTTGTCGACGGAGCTCGAATTCGAGCTCCGTCGACAAGCTTGCGGCCGCACTCGAGC
ACCACCACCACCACCACTGAGATCCGGCTGCTAACAAAGCCCGAAAGGAAGCTGAGTTGGCTGCTGCCAC
CGCTGAGCAATAACTAGCATAACCCCTTGGGGCCTCTAAACGGGTCTTGAGGGGTTTTTTGCTGAAAGGA
GGAACTATATCCGGAT
