>Addgene plasmid #71637 | pJK662 | addgene partial sequence | sequence record 134042 | T7 5'-TAATACGACTCACTATAGGG-3'
TTTTGTTTAACTTTAAGAAGGAGATATACATATGCGTCCGCTGGTGATTATCCTTATGGGCAGCAGTTCA
GATATGGGTCACGCCGAGAAAATTGCGTCTGAATTGAAAACTTTTGGTATTGAGTATGCCATTCGCATCG
GCTCCGCGCATAAAACAGCGGAGCATGTAGTGTCTATGCTGAAAGAATATGAAGCTTTGGACCGTCCTAA
ACTGTACATCACGATCGCTGGGCGTAGTAACGCTTTATCAGGCTTTGTTGATGGCTGGGTCAAAGGTGCA
ACCATCGCGAGCCCACCGCCAAGCGATAGCTTCGCCGGCGCCGACATTTATTCTTCGTTACGGATGCCGA
GCGGGATTAGTCCGGCACTGGTTCTTGAACCGAAAAATGCGGCACTCCTGGCGGCTCGTATTTTTTCACT
GTACGATAAAGAAATCGCAGATTCGGTCAAATCCTATATGGAATCCAATGCGCAGAAAATTATCGAAGAC
GATTCGAAACTGAAACGCTGAATTCAGCGTTTCAGTTTCTTGTCGACGGAGCTCGAATTCGAGCTCCGTC
GACAAGCTTGCGGCCGCACTCGAGCACCACCACCACCACCACTGAGATCCGGCTGCTAACAAAGCCCGAA
AGGAAGCTGAGTTGGCTGCTGCCACCGCTGAGCAATAACTAGCATAACCCCTTGGGGCCTCTAAACGGGT
CTTGAGGGGTTTTTTGCTGAAAGGAGGAACTATATCCGGATTGGCGAATGGG
[124 nt withheld, positions 753-876]
C
[34 nt withheld, positions 878-911]
