>Addgene plasmid #71637 | pJK662 | addgene partial sequence | sequence record 134043 | T7term 5'-GCTAGTTATTGCTCAGCGG-3'
TCCTTTCGGGCTTTGTTAGCAGCCGGATCTCAGTGGTGGTGGTGGTGGTGCTCGAGTGCGGCCGCAAGCT
TGTCGACGGAGCTCGAATTCGAGCTCCGTCGACAAGAAACTGAAACGCTGAATTCAGCGTTTCAGTTTCG
AATCGTCTTCGATAATTTTCTGCGCATTGGATTCCATATAGGATTTGACCGAATCTGCGATTTCTTTATC
GTACAGTGAAAAAATACGAGCCGCCAGGAGTGCCGCATTTTTCGGTTCAAGAACCAGTGCCGGACTAATC
CCGCTCGGCATCCGTAACGAAGAATAAATGTCGGCGCCGGCGAAGCTATCGCTTGGCGGTGGGCTCGCGA
TGGTTGCACCTTTGACCCAGCCATCAACAAAGCCTGATAAAGCGTTACTACGCCCAGCGATCGTGATGTA
CAGTTTAGGACGGTCCAAAGCTTCATATTCTTTCAGCATAGACACTACATGCTCCGCTGTTTTATGCGCG
GAGCCGATGCGAATGGCATACTCAATACCAAAAGTTTTCAATTCAGACGCAATTTTCTCGGCGTGACCCA
TATCTGAACTGCTGCCCATAAGGATAATCACCAGCGGACGCATATGTATATCTCCTTCTTAAAGTTAAAC
AAAATTATTTCTAGAGGGAAACCGTTGTGGTCTCCCTATAGTGAGTCGTATTAATTTCGCGGGATCGAGA
TCTCGGGCAGCGTTGGGTCCTGGCCACGGGTGCGCATGATCGTGCTCCTGTCGTTGAGGACCCGGCTAGG
CTGGCGGGGTTGCCTTACTGGTTAGCAGAATGAATCACCGATACGCGAGCGAACGTGAAGCGACTGCTGC
TGCAAAACGTCTGCGACCTGAGCAACAACATGAATGGTCTTCGGTTTCCGTGTTTCGTAAAGTCTGGAAA
CGCGGAAGTCAGCGCCCTGCACCATTATGTTCCGGATCTGCATCGCAGGATGCTGCTGGCTACCCTGTGG
AACACCTACATCTGTATTAACGAAGCGCTGGCATTGACCCTGAGTGATTTTTCTCTGGTCCCGCCGCATC
CATACCGC
